>Addgene plasmid #159326 | pEF1-His-Ub | addgene full sequence | sequence record 311850 | Addgene NGS Result
AATATTATTGAAGCATTTATCAGGGTTATTGTCTCATGAGCGGATACATATTTGAATGTATTTAGAAAAA
TAAACAAATAGGGGTTCCGCGCACATTTCCCCGAAAAGTGCCACCTGACGTCGACGGATCGGGAGATCTC
CCGATCCCCTATGGTGCACTCTCAGTACAATCTGCTCTGATGCCGCATAGTTAAGCCAGTATCTGCTCCC
TGCTTGTGTGTTGGAGGTCGCTGAGTAGTGCGCGAGCAAAATTTAAGCTACAACAAGGCAAGGCTTGACC
GACAATTGCATGAAGAATCTGCTTAGGGTTAGGCGTTTTGCGCTGCTTCGCGATGTACGGGCCAGATATA
CGCGTTGACATTGATTATTGACTAGGCTTTTGCAAAAAGCTTTGCAAAGATGGATAAAGTTTTAAACAGA
GAGGAATCTTTGCAGCTAATGGACCTTCTAGGTCTTGAAAGGAGTGGGAATTGGCTCCGGTGCCCGTCAG
TGGGCAGAGCGCACATCGCCCACAGTCCCCGAGAAGTTGGGGGGAGGGGTCGGCAATTGAACCGGTGCCT
AGAGAAGGTGGCGCGGGGTAAACTGGGAAAGTGATGTCGTGTACTGGCTCCGCCTTTTTCCCGAGGGTGG
GGGAGAACCGTATATAAGTGCAGTAGTCGCCGTGAACGTTCTTTTTCGCAACGGGTTTGCCGCCAGAACA
CAGGTAAGTGCCGTGTGTGGTTCCCGCGGGCCTGGCCTCTTTACGGGTTATGGCCCTTGCGTGCCTTGAA
TTACTTCCACCTGGCTGCAGTACGTGATTCTTGATCCCGAGCTTCGGGTTGGAAGTGGGTGGGAGAGTTC
GAGGCCTTGCGCTTAAGGAGCCCCTTCGCCTCGTGCTTGAGTTGAGGCCTGGCCTGGGCGCTGGGGCCGC
CGCGTGCGAATCTGGTGGCACCTTCGCGCCTGTCTCGCTGCTTTCGATAAGTCTCTAGCCATTTAAAATT
TTTGATGACCTGCTGCGACGCTTTTTTTCTGGCAAGATAGTCTTGTAAATGCGGGCCAAGATCTGCACAC
TGGTATTTCGGTTTTTGGGGCCGCGGGCGGCGACGGGGCCCGTGCGTCCCAGCGCACATGTTCGGCGAGG
CGGGGCCTGCGAGCGCGGCCACCGAGAATCGGACGGGGGTAGTCTCAAGCTGGCCGGCCTGCTCTGGTGC
CTGGCCTCGCGCCGCCGTGTATCGCCCCGCCCTGGGCGGCAAGGCTGGCCCGGTCGGCACCAGTTGCGTG
AGCGGAAAGATGGCCGCTTCCCGGCCCTGCTGCAGGGAGCTCAAAATGGAGGACGCGGCGCTCGGGAGAG
CGGGCGGGTGAGTCACCCACACAAAGGAAAAGGGCCTTTCCGTCCTCAGCCGTCGCTTCATGTGACTCCA
CGGAGTACCGGGCGCCGTCCAGGCACCTCGATTAGTTCTCGAGCTTTTGGAGTACGTCGTCTTTAGGTTG
GGGGGAGGGGTTTTATGCGATGGAGTTTCCCCACACTGAGTGGGTGGAGACTGAAGTTAGGCCAGCTTGG
CACTTGATGTAATTCTCCTTGGAATTTGCCCTTTTTGAGTTTGGATCTTGGTTCATTCTCAAGCCTCAGA
CAGTGGTTCAAAGTTTTTTTCTTCCATTTCAGGTGTCGTGAGGAATTAGCTTGGTACTAATACGACTCAC
TATAGGGAGACCCAAGCTGGCTAGGTAAGCTTACCATGGGGGGTTCTCATCATCATCATCATCATGGTAT
GGCTAGCATGACTGGTGGACAGCAAATGGGTCGGGATCTGTACGACGATGACGATAAGGTACCTAGGATC
CAGTGTGGTGGAATTCGGATGCAGATCTTCGTGAAGACCCTGACTGGTAAGACCATCACTCTCGAAGTGG
AGCCGAGTGACACCATTGAGAATGTCAAGGCAAAGATCCAAGACAAGGAAGGCATCCCTCCTGACCAGCA
GAGGTTGATCTTTGCTGGGAAACAGCTGGAAGATGGACGCACCCTGTCTGACTACAACATCCAGAAAGAG
TCCACCCTGCACCTGGTGCTCCGTCTCAGAGGTGGGTAAGCGGCCGCTCGAGTCTAGAGGGCCCGTTTAA
ACCCGCTGATCAGCCTCGACTGTGCCTTCTAGTTGCCAGCCATCTGTTGTTTGCCCCTCCCCCGTGCCTT
CCTTGACCCTGGAAGGTGCCACTCCCACTGTCCTTTCCTAATAAAATGAGGAAATTGCATCGCATTGTCT
GAGTAGGTGTCATTCTATTCTGGGGGGTGGGGTGGGGCAGGACAGCAAGGGGGAGGATTGGGAAGACAAT
AGCAGGCATGCTGGGGATGCGGTGGGCTCTATGGCTTCTGAGGCGGAAAGAACCAGCTGGGGCTCTAGGG
GGTATCCCC
[124 nt withheld, positions 2390-2513]
C
[91 nt withheld, positions 2515-2605]
A
[49 nt withheld, positions 2607-2655]
CCTTTGACGTTGGAGTCCACGTTCTTT
[37 nt withheld, positions 2683-2719]
ACCCTATCTCGGTCTATTCTTTTGATTTATAAGGGATTTTGCCGATTTCGGCCTATTGGTTAAAAAATGA
GCTGATTTAACAAAAATTTAACGCGAATTAATTCTGTGGAATGTGTGTCAGTTAGGGTGTGGAAAGTCCC
CAGGCTCCCCAGCAGGCAGAAGTATGCAAAGCATGCATCTCAATTAGTCAGCAACCAGGTGTGGAAAGTC
CCCAGGCTCCCCAGCAGGCAGAAGTATGCAAAGCATGCATCTCAATTAGTCAGCAACCATAGTCCCGCCC
CTAACTCCGCCCATCCCGCCCCTAACTCCGCCCAGTTCCGCCCATTCTCCGCCCCATGGCTGACTAATTT
TTTTTATTTATGCAGAGGCCGAGGCCGCCTCTGCCTCTGAGCTATTCCAGAAGTAGTGAGGAGGCTTTTT
TGGAGGCCTAGGCTTTTGCAAAAAGCTCCCGGGAGCTTGTATATCCATTTTCGGATCTGATCAAGAGACA
GGATGAGGATCGTTTCGCATGATTGAACAAGATGGATTGCACGCAGGTTCTCCGGCCGCTTGGGTGGAGA
GGCTATTCGGCTATGACTGGGCACAACAGACAATCGGCTGCTCTGATGCCGCCGTGTTCCGGCTGTCAGC
GCAGGGGCGCCCGGTTCTTTTTGTCAAGACCGACCTGTCCGGTGCCCTGAATGAACTGCAGGACGAGGCA
GCGCGGCTATCGTGGCTGGCCACGACGGGCGTTCCTTGCGCAGCTGTGCTCGACGTTGTCACTGAAGCGG
GAAGGGACTGGCTGCTATTGGGCGAAGTGCCGGGGCAGGATCTCCTGTCATCTCACCTTGCTCCTGCCGA
GAAAGTATCCATCATGGCTGATGCAATGCGGCGGCTGCATACGCTTGATCCGGCTACCTGCCCATTCGAC
CACCAAGCGAAACATCGCATCGAGCGAGCACGTACTCGGATGGAAGCCGGTCTTGTCGATCAGGATGATC
TGGACGAAGAGCATCAGGGGCTCGCGCCAGCCGAACTGTTCGCCAGGCTCAAGGCGCGCATGCCCGACGG
CGAGGATCTCGTCGTGACCCATGGCGATGCCTGCTTGCCGAATATCATGGTGGAAAATGGCCGCTTTTCT
GGATTCATCGACTGTGGCCGGCTGGGTGTGGCGGACCGCTATCAGGACATAGCGTTGGCTACCCGTGATA
TTGCTGAAGAGCTTGGCGGCGAATGGGCTGACCGCTTCCTCGTGCTTTACGGTATCGCCGCTCCCGATTC
GCAGCGCATCGCCTTCTATCGCCTTCTTGACGAGTTCTTCTGAGCGGGACTCTGGGGTTCGAAATGACCG
ACCAAGCGACGCCCAACCTGCCATCACGAGATTTCGATTCCACCGCCGCCTTCTATGAAAGGTTGGGCTT
CGGAATCGTTTTCCGGGACGCCGGCTGGATGATCCTCCAGCGCGGGGATCTCATGCTGGAGTTCTTCGCC
CACCCCAACTTGTTTATTGCAGCTTATAATGGTTACAAATAAAGCAATAGCATCACAAATTTCACAAATA
AAGCATTTTTTTCACTGCATTCTAGTTGTGGTTTGTCCAAACTCATCAATGTATCTTATCATGTCTGTAT
ACCGTCGACCTCTAGCTAGAGCTTGGCGTAATCATGGTCATAGCTGTTTCCTGTGTGAAATTGTTATCCG
CTCACAATTCCACACAACATACGAGCCGGAAGCATAAAGTGTAAAGCCTGGGGTGCCTAATGAGTGAGCT
AACTCACATTAATTGCGTTGCGCTCACTGCCCGCTTTCCAGTCGGGAAACCTGTCGTGCCAGCTGCATTA
ATGAATCGGCCAACGCGCGGGGAGAGGCGGTTTGCGTATTGGGCGCTCTTCCGCTTCCTCGCTCACTGAC
TCGCTGCGCTCGGTCGTTCGGCTGCGGCGAGCGGTATCAGCTCACTCAAAGGCGGTAATACGGTTATCCA
CAGAATCAGGGGATAACGCAGGAAAGAACATGTGAGCAAAAGGCCAGCAAAAGGCCAGGAACCGTAAAAA
GGCCGCGTTGCTGGCGTTTTTCCATAGGCTCCGCCCCCCTGACGAGCATCACAAAAATCGACGCTCAAGT
CAGAGGTGGCGAAACCCGACAGGACTATAAAGATACCAGGCGTTTCCCCCTGGAAGCTCCCTCGTGCGCT
CTCCTGTTCCGACCCTGCCGCTTACCGGATACCTGTCCGCCTTTCTCCCTTCGGGAAGCGTGGCGCTTTC
TCATAGCTCACGCTGTAGGTATCTCAGTTCGGTGTAGGTCGTTCGCTCCAAGCTGGGCTGTGTGCACGAA
CCCCCCGTTCAGCCCGACCGCTGCGCCTTATCCGGTAACTATCGTCTTGAGTCCAACCCGGTAAGACACG
ACTTATCGCCACTGGCAGCAGCCACTGGTAACAGGATTAGCAGAGCGAGGTATGTAGGCGGTGCTACAGA
GTTCTTGAAGTGGTGGCCTAACTACGGCTACACTAGAAGAACAGTATTTGGTATCTGCGCTCTGCTGAAG
CCAGTTACCTTCGGAAAAAGAGTTGGTAGCTCTTGATCCGGCAAACAAACCACCGCTGGTAGCGGTGGTT
TTTTTGTTTGCAAGCAGCAGATTACGCGCAGAAAAAAAGGATCTCAAGAAGATCCTTTGATCTTTTCTAC
GGGGTCTGACGCTCAGTGGAACGAAAACTCACGTTAAGGGATTTTGGTCATGAGATTATCAAAAAGGATC
TTCACCTAGATCCTTTTAAATTAAAAATGAAGTTTTAAATCAATCTAAAGTATATATGAGTAAACTTGGT
CTGACAGTTACCAATGCTTAATCAGTGAGGCACCTATCTCAGCGATCTGTCTATTTCGTTCATCCATAGT
TGCCTGACTCCCCGTCGTGTAGATAACTACGATACGGGAGGGCTTACCATCTGGCCCCAGTGCTGCAATG
ATACCGCGAGACCCACGCTCACCGGCTCCAGATTTATCAGCAATAAACCAGCCAGCCGGAAGGGCCGAGC
GCAGAAGTGGTCCTGCAACTTTATCCGCCTCCATCCAGTCTATTAATTGTTGCCGGGAAGCTAGAGTAAG
TAGTTCGCCAGTTAATAGTTTGCGCAACGTTGTTGCCATTGCTACAGGCATCGTGGTGTCACGCTCGTCG
TTTGGTATGGCTTCATTCAGCTCCGGTTCCCAACGATCAAGGCGAGTTACATGATCCCCCATGTTGTGCA
AAAAAGCGGTTAGCTCCTTCGGTCCTCCGATCGTTGTCAGAAGTAAGTTGGCCGCAGTGTTATCACTCAT
GGTTATGGCAGCACTGCATAATTCTCTTACTGTCATGCCATCCGTAAGATGCTTTTCTGTGACTGGTGAG
TACTCAACCAAGTCATTCTGAGAATAGTGTATGCGGCGACCGAGTTGCTCTTGCCCGGCGTCAATACGGG
ATAATACCGCGCCACATAGCAGAACTTTAAAAGTGCTCATCATTGGAAAACGTTCTTCGGGGCGAAAACT
CTCAAGGATCTTACCGCTGTTGAGATCCAGTTCGATGTAACCCACTCGTGCACCCAACTGATCTTCAGCA
TCTTTTACTTTCACCAGCGTTTCTGGGTGAGCAAAAACAGGAAGGCAAAATGCCGCAAAAAAGGGAATAA
GGGCGACACGGAAATGTTGAATACTCATACTCTTCCTTTTTC
Features (pLannotate 1.2.2; 23 found; start..end, strand, type, name):
    150..202     -  misc_feature   bom (fragment): basis of mobility region from pBR322
    357..375     +  enhancer       CMV enhancer (fragment): human cytomegalovirus immediate early enhancer
    400..466     +  CDS            small t antigen (fragment): SV40 (simian virus 40) small t antigen
    473..1651    +  promoter       EF-1α promoter: strong constitutive promoter for human elongation factor EF-1α
   1668..1686    +  promoter       T7 promoter: promoter for bacteriophage T7 RNA polymerase
   1728..1748    +  CDS            capTEV™ (fragment): composite tag for in vivo biotinylation, TEV protease cleavage, and 6xHis tagging
   1749..1781    +  CDS            T7 tag (gene 10 leader): leader peptide from bacteriophage T7 gene 10 promotes efficient translation in E. coli
   1785..1808    +  CDS            Xpress™ tag: Xpress™ epitope tag, including an enterokinase recognition and cleavage site
   1839..2066    +  CDS            UBIQ_CERCA: Experimental evidence at protein level: Swiss-Prot protein existence level 1. Ubiquitin exists either covalently attached to another protein, or free (unanchored). When covalently bound, it is conjugated to target proteins via an isopeptide bond either as a monomer (monoubiquitin), a polymer linked via different Lys residues of the ubiquitin (polyubiquitin chains) or a linear polymer linked via the initiator Met of the ubiquitin (linear polyubiquitin chains). Polyubiquitin chains, when attached to a target protein, have different functions depending on the Lys residue of the ubiquitin that is
   2120..2344    +  polyA_signal   bGH poly(A) signal: bovine growth hormone polyadenylation signal
   2348..2369    +  promoter       SV40 promoter (fragment): SV40 enhancer and early promoter
   2390..2818    +  rep_origin     f1 ori (sequence partly withheld): f1 bacteriophage origin of replication; arrow indicates direction of (+) strand synthesis
   2832..3161    +  promoter       SV40 promoter: SV40 enhancer and early promoter
   3228..4019    +  CDS            neo: KKA2_KLEPN - Also known as kan, nptII. Experimental evidence at protein level: Swiss-Prot protein existence level 1. Resistance to kanamycin, neomycin, paromomycin, ribostamycin, butirosin and gentamicin B. From Klebsiella pneumoniae.
   4043..4201    +  CDS            ble (fragment): BLE_KLEPN - Experimental evidence at protein level: Swiss-Prot protein existence level 1. Binding protein with a strong affinity to the bleomycin family of antibiotics. Binds to CL990; an antimitotic-antibiotic compound. From Klebsiella pneumoniae.
   4196..4317    +  polyA_signal   SV40 poly(A) signal: SV40 polyadenylation signal
   4390..4406    -  protein_bind   lac operator: The lac repressor binds to the lac operator to inhibit transcription in E. coli. This inhibition can be relieved by adding lactose or isopropyl-β-D-thiogalactopyranoside (IPTG). lac repressor encoded by lacI
   4414..4444    -  promoter       lac promoter: promoter for the E. coli lac operon
   4459..4480    -  protein_bind   CAP binding site: CAP binding activates transcription in the presence of cAMP. E. coli catabolite activator protein
   4493..4585    -  CDS            lacI (fragment): lac repressor; lacI; The lac repressor binds to the lac operator to inhibit transcription in E. coli. This inhibition can be relieved by adding lactose or isopropyl-β-D-thiogalactopyranoside (IPTG).
   4768..5356    -  rep_origin     ori: high-copy-number ColE1/pMB1/pBR322/pUC origin of replication
   5527..6387    -  CDS            AmpR: β-lactamase; bla; confers resistance to ampicillin, carbenicillin, and related antibiotics
   6388..91      -  promoter       AmpR promoter (across the origin): bla
