[The description below was written by a language model from this plasmid's Addgene catalogue record and pLannotate feature annotations shown in this document.]
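Description:
pEF1-His-Ub is a 6.4 kb mammalian expression plasmid built on a pEF1 backbone for producing His-tagged mouse ubiquitin in cultured mammalian cells. It is maintained in E. coli as a high-copy plasmid through a ColE1/pUC-type origin and selected with ampicillin via the β-lactamase gene and its own promoter. An f1 phage origin is also present, which in principle permits single-stranded DNA production.

Expression is driven by the strong constitutive human EF-1α promoter, followed by a T7 promoter that can serve for in vitro transcription or as a sequencing primer site. The open reading frame begins with an N-terminal leader annotated as a short tag fragment (a partial hit to a composite tag that includes 6xHis, consistent with the His tag in the name), the T7 gene 10 leader and the Xpress epitope, which contains an enterokinase cleavage site. This is followed by a single ubiquitin coding unit of about 228 bp. The annotation tool matched this unit to a non-mouse ubiquitin entry, which is unsurprising given how highly conserved ubiquitin is; the catalogue lists the insert as mouse. Transcripts terminate at the bovine growth hormone polyadenylation signal. A separate cassette with the SV40 early promoter, the neomycin phosphotransferase gene and the SV40 poly(A) signal allows G418 selection of stable transfectants. Other small annotated fragments (CMV enhancer, small t antigen, ble, lacI, bom) appear to be backbone remnants.

The record states only mammalian expression as the purpose. Constructs of this type are commonly co-transfected with a protein of interest so that ubiquitin-conjugated species can be recovered by nickel affinity pulldown in ubiquitination assays.
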