Addgene plasmid #159326: pEF1-His-Ub
Purpose: Mammalian cell expression of mouse His-Ub
Depositing lab: Jianjun Zhao. Depositing organization: Cleveland Clinic Foundation.
Backbone
  Vector backbone: pEF1
  Vector type: Mammalian Expression
Growth in bacteria
  Bacterial resistance: Ampicillin, 100 μg/mL
  Growth temperature: 37°C
  Growth strain: DH5alpha
  Copy number: High Copy
Gene/Insert
  Gene/Insert name: His-Ub
  Species: M. musculus (mouse)
  Cloning method: Restriction Enzyme; 5′ cloning site Unknown (unknown if destroyed)
Terms and licenses: Academic/Nonprofit Terms; Industry Terms: Not Available to Industry
How to cite: pEF1-His-Ub was a gift from Jianjun Zhao (Addgene plasmid # 159326 ; http://n2t.net/addgene:159326 ; RRID:Addgene_159326)
